>Addgene plasmid #154043 | pL0_EF_tPbt | addgene full sequence | sequence record 307081 | Addgene NGS Result
GGGGCGGAGCCTATGGAAAAACGCCAGCAACGCGGCCTTTTTACGGTTCCTGGCCTTTTGCTGGCCTTTT
GCTCACATGTTCTTTCCTGCGTTATCCCCTGATTCTGTGGGTGGAAGGGCTCGGAGTTGTGGTAATCTAT
GTATCCTGGTGGTCTCGAGCGCGATGCCATGTTGACAGTTAGCGTCGGTGGGCACACCATCAGCTACACC
ACGCTGTGTTCGAAACGAGGTCGGATCGTATTGACGAGTGATGCTTTGCCGAAGACGCAAATCCGATCTT
TCTTCTATTTAGCAGGTAGGTACAATAAAGAGTCTGCTCTACAGAGTTAGAAACTGAGGCCGCCTAAGAA
GACAGCATCTGATATACAATGAGGACATGCCGATTGAGCTACCTATTCTAAGAAGTCATGACATAGCACG
TAAAGCTTATCCCTTCCCAGTTCTTTAGAATATGGGAGAGGGAAAGACATGAAAATCAATTTGTGAAGCG
TATGTGTTCAGAAAAAAGACCGTAAACAACCCATTCAGCGCAATCTACCAATCAGCTCTTTTCATTCTTC
CCTTTCTATCCTTGCAGATAATTGGTGATGAAATCGTCGGCACTCACATTTATATTATTAACGCTCATAG
ATTTCGTCATTTGGAAGTTTGACCAGCTTCTGCTATCTAAGCGGAGACCTGAGACGAGACGAGACAGCCT
GAGAATGGATGCGAGTAATGAGCTCGGCACAAAATCACCACTCGATACAGGCAGCCCATCAGTCCGGGAC
GGCGTCAGCGGGAGAGCCGTTGTAAGGCGGCAGACTTTGCTCATGTTACCGATGCTATTCGGAAGAACGG
CAACTAAGCTGCCGGGTTTGAAACACGGATGATCTCGCGGAGGGTAGCATGTTGATTGTAACGATGACAG
AGCGTTGCTGCCTGTGATCACCGCTCCTCTAGAGTCGACTTGCAGGCATGCAAGCTTAGCAAGCGAACCG
GAATTGCCAGCTGGGGCGCCCTCTGGTAAGGTTGGGAAGCCCTGCAAAGTAAACTGGATGGCTTTCTTGC
CGCCAAGGATCTGATGGCGCAGGGGATCAATATCTGATCAAGAGACAGGATGAGGATCGTTTCGCATGAG
GGAAGCGGTGATCGCCGAAGTATCGACTCAACTATCAGAGGTAGTTGGCGTCATCGAGCGCCATCTCGAA
CCGACGTTGCTGGCCGTACATTTGTACGGCTCCGCAGTGGATGGCGGCCTGAAGCCACACAGTGATATTG
ATTTGCTGGTTACGGTGACCGTAAGGCTTGATGAAACAACGCGGCGAGCTTTGATCAACGACCTTTTGGA
AACTTCGGCTTCCCCTGGAGAGAGTGAGATTCTCCGCGCTGTAGAAGTCACCATTGTTGTGCACGACGAC
ATCATTCCGTGGCGTTATCCAGCTAAGCGCGAACTGCAATTTGGAGAATGGCAGCGCAATGACATTCTTG
CTGGTATCTTCGAGCCAGCCACGATCGACATTGATCTGGCTATCTTGCTGACAAAAGCAAGAGAACATAG
CGTTGCCTTGGTAGGTCCAGCGGCGGAGGAACTCTTTGATCCGGTTCCTGAACAGGATCTATTTGAGGCG
CTAAATGAAACCTTAACGCTATGGAACTCGCCGCCCGACTGGGCTGGCGATGAGCGAAATGTAGTGCTTA
CGTTGTCCCGCATTTGGTACAGCGCAGTAACCGGCAAAATCGCGCCGAAGGATGTCGCTGCCGACTGGGC
AATGGAGCGCCTGCCGGCCCAGTATCAGCCCGTCATACTTGAAGCTAGACAGGCTTATCTTGGACAAGAA
GAAGATCGCTTGGCCTCGCGCGCAGATCAGTTGGAAGAATTTGTCCACTACGTGAAAGGCGAGATCACCA
AGGTAGTCGGCAAATAATAATCACCTAGAATGCATGACCAAAATCCCTTAACGTGAGTTTTCGTTCCACT
GAGCGTCAGACCCCGTAGAAAAGATCAAAGGATCTTCTTGAGATCCTTTTTTTCTGCGCGTAATCTGCTG
CTTGCAAACAAAAAAACCACCGCTACCAGCGGTGGTTTGTTTGCCGGATCAAGAGCTACCAACTCTTTTT
CCGAAGGTAACTGGCTTCAGCAGAGCGCAGATACCAAATACTGTTCTTCTAGTGTAGCCGTAGTTAGGCC
ACCACTTCAAGAACTCTGTAGCACCGCCTACATACCTCGCTCTGCTAATCCTGTTACCAGTGGCTGCTGC
CAGTGGCGATAAGTCGTGTCTTACCGGGTTGGACTCAAGACGATAGTTACCGGATAAGGCGCAGCGGTCG
GGCTGAACGGGGGGTTCGTGCACACAGCCCAGCTTGGAGCGAACGACCTACACCGAACTGAGATACCTAC
AGCGTGAGCTATGAGAAAGCGCCACGCTTCCCGAAGGGAGAAAGGCGGACAGGTATCCGGTAAGCGGCAG
GGTCGGAACAGGAGAGCGCACGAGGGAGCTTCCAGGGGGAAACGCCTGGTATCTTTATAGTCCTGTCGGG
TTTCGCCACCTCTGACTTGAGCGTCGATTTTTGTGATGCTCGTCAGG
Features (pLannotate 1.2.2; 5 found; start..end, strand, type, name):
     67..110     +  rep_origin     RSF ori (fragment): Plasmids containing the RSF 1030 origin of replication can be propagated in E. coli cells that contain additional plasmids with compatible origins.
    935..967     +  misc_feature   MCS (fragment): pUC18/19 multiple cloning site
    968..1084    +  CDS            tnpA (fragment): TN5P_ECOLX - Also known as tnp. Experimental evidence at protein level: Swiss-Prot protein existence level 1. Mediates transposition of transposon Tn5 by a 'cut and paste' mechanism. First, the monomeric transposase binds the 19 bp inverted DNA repeats flanking the transposon. Then, dimerization of the DNA- bound transposase creates a synaptic DNA complex. After nicking of the first DNA strand, excision of the transposon proceeds through a series of intermediates. The transposase then mediates the insertion of the transposon at a new site by strand transfer. The activity of the wild- type tran
   1116..1904    +  CDS            aadA: S3AD_ECOLX - Experimental evidence at protein level: Swiss-Prot protein existence level 1. Mediates bacterial resistance to the antibiotics streptomycin and spectinomycin. From Escherichia coli.
   1998..19      +  rep_origin     ori (across the origin): high-copy-number ColE1/pMB1/pBR322/pUC origin of replication
