[The description below was written by a language model from this plasmid's Addgene catalogue record and pLannotate feature annotations shown in this document.]
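Description:
pL0_EF_tPbt is a small (about 2.6 kb) Level 0 part plasmid for modular DNA assembly, built on the pL0RlacZ backbone and classified as a synthetic biology vector. It carries a single basic part, the Pbt terminator from the diatom Phaeodactylum tricornutum, domesticated to uLoop-specific syntax and flanked by the "E" and "F" overhangs that define its position in an assembled transcription unit. In Loop-type assembly schemes, Level 0 plasmids serve as a library of standardised parts: Type IIS restriction digestion releases each part with defined fusion overhangs, so that promoters, coding sequences, tags and terminators ligate together in a fixed order into higher-level receiver vectors. The record does not name the enzymes used, the gene from which the terminator derives, or the cloning sites.

The plasmid is propagated in E. coli under spectinomycin selection, consistent with the annotated aadA gene, which encodes an aminoglycoside adenylyltransferase conferring spectinomycin and streptomycin resistance. Replication relies on a ColE1/pMB1-type origin that spans the sequence numbering origin. The annotation tool labels this origin as high copy, whereas the catalogue entry lists the plasmid as low copy. The remaining annotated features are short fragments: a piece of an RSF origin, a remnant of a pUC18/19 multiple cloning site, and a small portion of the Tn5 transposase coding sequence. These are probably backbone remnants rather than functional elements. The terminator insert itself is not annotated in the feature table, though it presumably occupies the unannotated region upstream of the cloning site remnant. The plasmid's intended use is as a 3′ regulatory part for building transgene expression cassettes for P. tricornutum.
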