Addgene plasmid #154043: pL0_EF_tPbt
Purpose: Diatom terminator for P. tricornutum; uLoop specific syntax; EF overhangs; Lvl 0
Depositing lab: Raffaela Abbriano. Depositing organization: University of Technology, Sydney. Publication: Characterisation of novel regulatory sequences compatible with modular assembly in the diatom Phaeodactylum tricornutum. Windhagauer , M., Abbriano, RM., Ashworth, J., Barolo, L., Jaramillo-Madrid, A.C., Pernice, M., Doblin, M.A.. Algal Research , Volume 53, March 2021 10.1016/j.algal.2020.102159.
Backbone
  Vector backbone: pL0RlacZ
  Vector type: Synthetic Biology
Growth in bacteria
  Bacterial resistance: Spectinomycin, 50 μg/mL
  Growth temperature: 37°C
  Growth strain: DH5alpha
  Copy number: Low Copy
Gene/Insert
  Gene/Insert name: Terminator Pbt
  Species: P. tricornutum
  Cloning method: Restriction Enzyme; 5′ cloning site Unknown (unknown if destroyed)
Terms and licenses: Academic/Nonprofit Terms; Industry Terms: Not Available to Industry
How to cite: pL0_EF_tPbt was a gift from Raffaela Abbriano (Addgene plasmid # 154043 ; http://n2t.net/addgene:154043 ; RRID:Addgene_154043)
